>Addgene plasmid #80055 | pCMV-VSV-G(P127D)-Myc | depositor full sequence | sequence record 157399 | Full plasmid sequence
GAGCTTGGCCCATTGCATACGTTGTATCCATATCATAATATGTACATTTATATTGGCTCATGTCCAACAT
TACCGCCATGTTGACATTGATTATTGACTAGTTATTAATAGTAATCAATTACGGGGTCATTAGTTCATAG
CCCATATATGGAGTTCCGCGTTACATAACTTACGGTAAATGGCCCGCCTGGCTGACCGCCCAACGACCCC
CGCCCATTGACGTCAATAATGACGTATGTTCCCATAGTAACGCCAATAGGGACTTTCCATTGACGTCAAT
GGGTGGAGTATTTACGGTAAACTGCCCACTTGGCAGTACATCAAGTGTATCATATGCCAAGTACGCCCCC
TATTGACGTCAATGACGGTAAATGGCCCGCCTGGCATTATGCCCAGTACATGACCTTATGGGACTTTCCT
ACTTGGCAGTACATCTACGTATTAGTCATCGCTATTACCATGGTGATGCGGTTTTGGCAGTACATCAATG
GGCGTGGATAGCGGTTTGACTCACGGGGATTTCCAAGTCTCCACCCCATTGACGTCAATGGGAGTTTGTT
TTGGCACCAAAATCAACGGGACTTTCCAAAATGTCGTAACAACTCCGCCCCATTGACGCAAATGGGCGGT
AGGCGTGTACGGTGGGAGGTCTATATAAGCAGAGCTCGTTTAGTGAACCGTCAGATCGCCTGGAGACGCC
ATCCACGCTGTTTTGACCTCCATAGAAGACACCGGGACCGATCCAGCCTCCGGTCGACCGATCCTGAGAA
CTTCAGGGTGAGTTTGGGGACCCTTGATTGTTCTTTCTTTTTCGCTATTGTAAAATTCATGTTATATGGA
GGGGGCAAAGTTTTCAGGGTGTTGTTTAGAATGGGAAGATGTCCCTTGTATCACCATGGACCCTCATGAT
AATTTTGTTTCTTTCACTTTCTACTCTGTTGACAACCATTGTCTCCTCTTATTTTCTTTTCATTTTCTGT
AACTTTTTCGTTAAACTTTAGCTTGCATTTGTAACGAATTTTTAAATTCACTTTTGTTTATTTGTCAGAT
TGTAAGTACTTTCTCTAATCACTTTTTTTTCAAGGCAATCAGGGTATATTATATTGTACTTCAGCACAGT
TTTAGAGAACAATTGTTATAATTAAATGATAAGGTAGAATATTTCTGCATATAAATTCTGGCTGGCGTGG
AAATATTCTTATTGGTAGAAACAACTACACCCTGGTCATCATCCTGCCTTTCTCTTTATGGTTACAATGA
TATACACTGTTTGAGATGAGGATAAAATACTCTGAGTCCAAACCGGGCCCCTCTGCTAACCATGTTCATG
CCTTCTTCTCTTTCCTACAGCTCCTGGGCAACGTGCTGGTTGTTGTGCTGTCTCATCATTTTGGCAAAGA
ATTCCTCGACGGATCCCTCGAGGAATTCTGACACTATGAAGTGCCTTTTGTACTTAGCCTTTTTATTCAT
TGGGGTGAATTGCAAGTTCACCATAGTTTTTCCACACAACCAAAAAGGAAACTGGAAAAATGTTCCTTCT
AATTACCATTATTGCCCGTCAAGCTCAGATTTAAATTGGCATAATGACTTAATAGGCACAGCCTTACAAG
TCAAAATGCCCAAGAGTCACAAGGCTATTCAAGCAGACGGTTGGATGTGTCATGCTTCCAAATGGGTCAC
TACTTGTGATTTCCGCTGGTATGGACCGAAGTATATAACACATTCCATCCGATCCTTCACTCCATCTGTA
GAACAATGCAAGGAAAGCATTGAACAAACGAAACAAGGAACTTGGCTGAATCCAGGCTTCCCTGATCAAA
GTTGTGGATATGCAACTGTGACGGATGCCGAAGCAGTGATTGTCCAGGTGACTCCTCACCATGTGCTGGT
TGATGAATACACAGGAGAATGGGTTGATTCACAGTTCATCAACGGAAAATGCAGCAATTACATATGCCCC
ACTGTCCATAACTCTACAACCTGGCATTCTGACTATAAGGTCAAAGGGCTATGTGATTCTAACCTCATTT
CCATGGACATCACCTTCTTCTCAGAGGACGGAGAGCTATCATCCCTGGGAAAGGAGGGCACAGGGTTCAG
AAGTAACTACTTTGCTTATGAAACTGGAGGCAAGGCCTGCAAAATGCAATACTGCAAGCATTGGGGAGTC
AGACTCCCATCAGGTGTCTGGTTCGAGATGGCTGATAAGGATCTCTTTGCTGCAGCCAGATTCCCTGAAT
GCCCAGAAGGGTCAAGTATCTCTGCTCCATCTCAGACCTCAGTGGATGTAAGTCTAATTCAGGACGTTGA
GAGGATCTTGGATTATTCCCTCTGCCAAGAAACCTGGAGCAAAATCAGAGCGGGTCTTCCAATCTCTCCA
GTGGATCTCAGCTATCTTGCTCCTAAAAACCCAGGAACCGGTCCTGCTTTCACCATAATCAATGGTACCC
TAAAATACTTTGAGACCAGATACATCAGAGTCGATATTGCTGCTCCAATCCTCTCAAGAATGGTCGGAAT
GATCAGTGGAACTACCACAGAAAGGGAACTGTGGGATGACTGGGCACCATATGAAGACGTGGAAATTGGA
CCCAATGGAGTTCTGAGGACCAGTTCAGGATATAAGTTTCCTTTATACATGATTGGACATGGTATGTTGG
ACTCCGATCTTCATCTTAGCTCAAAGGCTCAGGTGTTCGAACATCCTCACATTCAAGACGCTGCTTCGCA
ACTTCCTGATGATGAGAGTTTATTTTTTGGTGATACTGGGCTATCCAAAAATCCAATCGAGCTTGTAGAA
GGTTGGTTCAGTAGTTGGAAAAGCTCTATTGCCTCTTTTTTCTTTATCATAGGGTTAATCATTGGACTAT
TCTTGGTTCTCCGAGTTGGTATCCATCTTTGCATTAAATTAAAGCACACCAAGAAAAGACAGATTTATAC
AGACATAGAGATGAACCGACTTGGAAAGGAACAGAAACTGATTAGCGAAGAAGATCTGTAACTCAAATCC
TGCACAACAGATTCTTCATGTTTGGACCAAATCAACTTGTGATACCATGCTCAAAGAGGCCTCAATTATA
TTTGAGTTTTTAATTTTTATGAAAAAAAAAAAAAAAAACGGAATTCCTCGAGGGATCCGTCGAGGAATTC
ACTCCTCAGGTGCAGGCTGCCTATCAGAAGGTGGTGGCTGGTGTGGCCAATGCCCTGGCTCACAAATACC
ACTGAGATCTTTTTCCCTCTGCCAAAAATTATGGGGACATCATGAAGCCCCTTGAGCATCTGACTTCTGG
CTAATAAAGGAAATTTATTTTCATTGCAATAGTGTGTTGGAATTTTTTGTGTCTCTCACTCGGAAGGACA
TATGGGAGGGCAAATCATTTAAAACATCAGAATGAGTATTTGGTTTAGAGTTTGGCAACATATGCCCATA
TGCTGGCTGCCATGAACAAAGGTTGGCTATAAAGAGGTCATCAGTATATGAAACAGCCCCCTGCTGTCCA
TTCCTTATTCCATAGAAAAGCCTTGACTTGAGGTTAGATTTTTTTTATATTTTGTTTTGTGTTATTTTTT
TCTTTAACATCCCTAAAATTTTCCTTACATGTTTTACTAGCCAGATTTTTCCTCCTCTCCTGACTACTCC
CAGTCATAGCTGTCCCTCTTCTCTTATGGAGATCCCTCGACGGATCGGCCGCAATTCGTAATCATGTCAT
AGCTGTTTCCTGTGTGAAATTGTTATCCGCTCACAATTCCACACAACATACGAGCCGGAAGCATAAAGTG
TAAAGCCTGGGGTGCCTAATGAGTGAGCTAACTCACATTAATTGCGTTGCGCTCACTGCCCGCTTTCCAG
TCGGGAAACCTGTCGTGCCAGCTGCATTAATGAATCGGCCAACGCGCGGGGAGAGGCGGTTTGCGTATTG
GGCGCTCTTCCGCTTCCTCGCTCACTGACTCGCTGCGCTCGGTCGTTCGGCTGCGGCGAGCGGTATCAGC
TCACTCAAAGGCGGTAATACGGTTATCCACAGAATCAGGGGATAACGCAGGAAAGAACATGTGAGCAAAA
GGCCAGCAAAAGGCCAGGAACCGTAAAAAGGCCGCGTTGCTGGCGTTTTTCCATAGGCTCCGCCCCCCTG
ACGAGCATCACAAAAATCGACGCTCAAGTCAGAGGTGGCGAAACCCGACAGGACTATAAAGATACCAGGC
GTTTCCCCCTGGAAGCTCCCTCGTGCGCTCTCCTGTTCCGACCCTGCCGCTTACCGGATACCTGTCCGCC
TTTCTCCCTTCGGGAAGCGTGGCGCTTTCTCATAGCTCACGCTGTAGGTATCTCAGTTCGGTGTAGGTCG
TTCGCTCCAAGCTGGGCTGTGTGCACGAACCCCCCGTTCAGCCCGACCGCTGCGCCTTATCCGGTAACTA
TCGTCTTGAGTCCAACCCGGTAAGACACGACTTATCGCCACTGGCAGCAGCCACTGGTAACAGGATTAGC
AGAGCGAGGTATGTAGGCGGTGCTACAGAGTTCTTGAAGTGGTGGCCTAACTACGGCTACACTAGAAGAA
CAGTATTTGGTATCTGCGCTCTGCTGAAGCCAGTTACCTTCGGAAAAAGAGTTGGTAGCTCTTGATCCGG
CAAACAAACCACCGCTGGTAGCGGTGGTTTTTTTGTTTGCAAGCAGCAGATTACGCGCAGAAAAAAAGGA
TCTCAAGAAGATCCTTTGATCTTTTCTACGGGGTCTGACGCTCAGTGGAACGAAAACTCACGTTAAGGGA
TTTTGGTCATGAGATTATCAAAAAGGATCTTCACCTAGATCCTTTTAAATTAAAAATGAAGTTTTAAATC
AATCTAAAGTATATATGAGTAAACTTGGTCTGACAGTTACCAATGCTTAATCAGTGAGGCACCTATCTCA
GCGATCTGTCTATTTCGTTCATCCATAGTTGCCTGACTCCCCGTCGTGTAGATAACTACGATACGGGAGG
GCTTACCATCTGGCCCCAGTGCTGCAATGATACCGCGAGACCCACGCTCACCGGCTCCAGATTTATCAGC
AATAAACCAGCCAGCCGGAAGGGCCGAGCGCAGAAGTGGTCCTGCAACTTTATCCGCCTCCATCCAGTCT
ATTAATTGTTGCCGGGAAGCTAGAGTAAGTAGTTCGCCAGTTAATAGTTTGCGCAACGTTGTTGCCATTG
CTACAGGCATCGTGGTGTCACGCTCGTCGTTTGGTATGGCTTCATTCAGCTCCGGTTCCCAACGATCAAG
GCGAGTTACATGATCCCCCATGTTGTGCAAAAAAGCGGTTAGCTCCTTCGGTCCTCCGATCGTTGTCAGA
AGTAAGTTGGCCGCAGTGTTATCACTCATGGTTATGGCAGCACTGCATAATTCTCTTACTGTCATGCCAT
CCGTAAGATGCTTTTCTGTGACTGGTGAGTACTCAACCAAGTCATTCTGAGAATAGTGTATGCGGCGACC
GAGTTGCTCTTGCCCGGCGTCAATACGGGATAATACCGCGCCACATAGCAGAACTTTAAAAGTGCTCATC
ATTGGAAAACGTTCTTCGGGGCGAAAACTCTCAAGGATCTTACCGCTGTTGAGATCCAGTTCGATGTAAC
CCACTCGTGCACCCAACTGATCTTCAGCATCTTTTACTTTCACCAGCGTTTCTGGGTGAGCAAAAACAGG
AAGGCAAAATGCCGCAAAAAAGGGAATAAGGGCGACACGGAAATGTTGAATACTCATACTCTTCCTTTTT
CAATATTATTGAAGCATTTATCAGGGTTATTGTCTCATGAGCGGATACATATTTGAATGTATTTAGAAAA
ATAAACAAATAGGGGTTCCGCGCACATTTCCCCGAAAAGTGCCACCTAAATTGTAAGCGTTAATATTTTG
TTAAAATTCGCGTTAAATTTTTGTTAAATCAGCTCATTTTTTAACCAATAGGCCGAAATCGGCAAAATCC
CTTATAAATCAAAAGAATAGACCGAGATAGGGT
[37 nt withheld, positions 5984-6020]
AAAGAACGTGGACTCCAACGTCAAAGG
[49 nt withheld, positions 6048-6096]
T
[91 nt withheld, positions 6098-6188]
G
[124 nt withheld, positions 6190-6313]
CCCATTCGCCATTCAGGCTGCGCAACTGTTGGGAAGGGCGATCGGTGCGGGCCTCTTCGCTATTACGCCA
GCTGGCGAAAGGGGGATGTGCTGCAAGGCGATTAAGTTGGGTAACGCCAGGGTTTTCCCAGTCACGACGT
TGTAAAACGACGGCCAGTGAGCGCGCGTAATACGACTCACTATAGGGCGAATTGGAGCTCCACCGCGGTG
GCGGCCGCTCTAGA
Features (pLannotate 1.2.2; 17 found; start..end, strand, type, name):
     83..462     +  enhancer       CMV enhancer: human cytomegalovirus immediate early enhancer
    463..666     +  promoter       CMV promoter: human cytomegalovirus (CMV) immediate early promoter
    778..1350    +  intron         β-globin intron: intron from rabbit β-globin gene
   1436..2968    +  CDS            VSV-G: vesicular stomatitis virus G glycoprotein Indiana strain
   3145..3222    +  CDS            HBB (fragment): HBB_PONPY - Experimental evidence at transcript level: Swiss-Prot protein existence level 2. Involved in oxygen transport from the lung to the various peripheral tissues. From Pongo pygmaeus (Bornean orangutan).
   3293..3348    +  polyA_signal   β-globin poly(A) signal: rabbit β-globin polyadenylation signal (Gil and Proudfoot, 1987)
   3730..3746    -  protein_bind   lac operator: The lac repressor binds to the lac operator to inhibit transcription in E. coli. This inhibition can be relieved by adding lactose or isopropyl-β-D-thiogalactopyranoside (IPTG). lac repressor encoded by lacI
   3754..3784    -  promoter       lac promoter: promoter for the E. coli lac operon
   3799..3820    -  protein_bind   CAP binding site: CAP binding activates transcription in the presence of cAMP. E. coli catabolite activator protein
   3833..3925    -  CDS            lacI (fragment): lac repressor; lacI; The lac repressor binds to the lac operator to inhibit transcription in E. coli. This inhibition can be relieved by adding lactose or isopropyl-β-D-thiogalactopyranoside (IPTG).
   4108..4696    -  rep_origin     ori: high-copy-number ColE1/pMB1/pBR322/pUC origin of replication
   4867..5727    -  CDS            AmpR: β-lactamase; bla; confers resistance to ampicillin, carbenicillin, and related antibiotics
   5728..5832    -  promoter       AmpR promoter: bla
   5885..6313    -  rep_origin     f1 ori (sequence partly withheld): f1 bacteriophage origin of replication; arrow indicates direction of (+) strand synthesis
   6318..6473    -  CDS            lacZα (fragment): LacZα fragment of β-galactosidase; lacZ fragment
   6481..6499    +  promoter       T7 promoter: promoter for bacteriophage T7 RNA polymerase
   6508..6537    +  misc_feature   MCS (fragment): pBluescript multiple cloning site
