[The description below was written by a language model from this plasmid's Addgene catalogue record and pLannotate feature annotations shown in this document.]
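Description:
pCMV-VSV-G(P127D)-Myc is a 6.5 kb mammalian expression plasmid encoding the vesicular stomatitis virus glycoprotein G (annotated as Indiana strain) with a P127D point mutation and a C-terminal Myc epitope tag. The record gives no named backbone. However, the annotated remnants (a pBluescript multiple cloning site fragment, T7 promoter, lacZα fragment, lac promoter/operator and f1 ori) point to a pBluescript-type cloning vector as the scaffold. In E. coli the plasmid replicates from a high-copy ColE1/pUC origin and is selected with ampicillin through the β-lactamase gene. The f1 origin would allow single-stranded DNA production with helper phage. No mammalian selection marker is annotated, so the plasmid appears suited to transient transfection.

The expression cassette consists of the human cytomegalovirus immediate-early enhancer and promoter, followed by a rabbit β-globin intron, which generally improves mRNA processing and expression. The VSV-G open reading frame comes next. Downstream lie a short β-globin coding fragment, which is probably carried-over 3′ globin sequence, and the rabbit β-globin polyadenylation signal. The Myc tag is listed in the catalogue fields but is not separately annotated in the feature table; it presumably sits immediately after the annotated VSV-G coding region.

The stated purpose is simply expression of a Myc-tagged VSV-G protein, with the tag allowing detection by anti-Myc antibodies. The record does not explain the functional consequence of P127D. The associated publication concerns designed proteins that induce release of nanocage-containing extracellular vesicles, which suggests this mutant was used alongside wild-type VSV-G in studies of vesicle-mediated delivery, though its exact role is not specified here.
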