Addgene plasmid #80055: pCMV-VSV-G(P127D)-Myc
Purpose: Expression of a Myc tagged VSV-G protein
Depositing lab: Wesley Sundquist. Depositing organization: University of Utah. Publication: Designed proteins induce the formation of nanocage-containing extracellular vesicles. Votteler J, Ogohara C, Yi S, Hsia Y, Nattermann U, Belnap DM, King NP, Sundquist WI. Nature. 2016 Dec 8;540(7632):292-295. doi: 10.1038/nature20607. Epub 2016 Nov 30. PubMed 27919066.
Backbone
  Vector backbone: na
  Vector type: Mammalian Expression
Growth in bacteria
  Bacterial resistance: Ampicillin, 100 μg/mL
  Growth temperature: 37°C
  Growth strain: DH5alpha
  Copy number: High Copy
Gene/Insert
  Gene/Insert name: VSV-G-Myc(P127D)
  Species: Vesicular Stomatitis Virus
  Mutation: P127D
  Tag / fusion protein: Myc (C terminal on insert)
Terms and licenses: Academic/Nonprofit Terms; Industry Terms: Not Available to Industry
How to cite: pCMV-VSV-G(P127D)-Myc was a gift from Wesley Sundquist (Addgene plasmid # 80055 ; http://n2t.net/addgene:80055 ; RRID:Addgene_80055)
