>Addgene plasmid #80055 | pCMV-VSV-G(P127D)-Myc | addgene partial sequence | sequence record 157397 | pRRL-Fwd 5'-gctaaccatgttcatgccttc-3'
GTTGTGCTGTCTCATCATTTTGGCAAAGAATTCCTCGACGGATCCCTCGAGGAATTCTGACACTATGAAG
TGCCTTTTGTACTTAGCCTTTTTATTCATTGGGGTGAATTGCAAGTTCACCATAGTTTTTCCACACAACC
AAAAAGGAAACTGGAAAAATGTTCCTTCTAATTACCATTATTGCCCGTCAAGCTCAGATTTAAATTGGCA
TAATGACTTAATAGGCACAGCCTTACAAGTCAAAATGCCCAAGAGTCACAAGGCTATTCAAGCAGACGGT
TGGATGTGTCATGCTTCCAAATGGGTCACTACTTGTGATTTCCGCTGGTATGGACCGAAGTATATAACAC
ATTCCATCCGATCCTTCACTCCATCTGTAGAACAATGCAAGGAAAGCATTGAACAAACGAAACAAGGAAC
TTGGCTGAATCCAGGCTTCCCTGATCAAAGTTGTGGATATGCAACTGTGACGGATGCCGAAGCAGTGATT
GTCCAGGTGACTCCTCACCATGTGCTGGTTGATGAATACACAGGAGAATGGGTTGATTCACAGTTCATCA
ACGGAAAATGCAGCAATTACATATGCCCCACTGTCCATAACTCTACAACCTGGCATTCTGACTATAAGGT
CAAAGGGCTATGTGATTCTAACCTCATTTCCATGGACATCACCTTCTTCTCAGAGGACGGAGAGCTATCA
TCCCTGGGAAAGGAGGGCACAGGGTTCAGAAGTAACTACTTTGCTTATGAA
