>Addgene plasmid #80055 | pCMV-VSV-G(P127D)-Myc | addgene partial sequence | sequence record 157398 | rb_glob_PA_term-R 5'-CCCATATGTCCTTCCGAGTG-3'
AATAAATTTCCTTTATTAGCCAGAAGTCAGATGCTCAAGGGGCTTCATGATGTCCCCATAATTTTTGGCA
GAGGGAAAAAGATCTCAGTGGTATTTGTGAGCCAGGGCATTGGCCACACCAGCCACCACCTTCTGATAGG
CAGCCTGCACCTGAGGAGTGAATTCCTCGACGGATCCCTCGAGGAATTCCGTTTTTTTTTTTTTTTTTCA
TAAAAATTAAAAACTCAAATATAATTGAGGCCTCTTTGAGCATGGTATCACAAGTTGATTTGGTCCAAAC
ATGAAGAATCTGTTGTGCAGGATTTGAGTTACAGATCTTCTTCGCTAATCAGTTTCTGTTCCTTTCCAAG
TCGGTTCATCTCTATGTCTGTATAAATCTGTCTTTTCTTGGTGTGCTTTAATTTAATGCAAAGATGGATA
CCAACTCGGAGAACCAAGAATAGTCCAATGATTAACCCTATGATAAAGAAAAAAGAGGCAATAGAGCTTT
TCCAACTACTGAACCAACCTTCTACAAGCTCGATTGGATTTTTGGATAGCCCAGTATCACCAAAAAATAA
ACTCTCATCATCAGGAAGTTGCGAAGCAGCGTCTTGAATGTGAGGATGTTCGAACACCTGAGCCTTTGAG
CTAAGATGAAGATCGGAGTCCAACATACCATGTCCAATCATGTATAAAGGAAACTTATATCCTGAACTGG
TCCTCAGAACTCCATTGGGTCCAATTTCCACGTCTTCATATGGTGCCCAGTCATCCCACAGTTCCCTTTC
TGTGGTAGTTC
